>Addgene plasmid #133755 | pLVX-Puro-TDP-43-A315T | depositor full sequence | sequence record 257035 | pLVX-Puro-TDP-43-A315T sequence 9353 bps
TGGAAGGGCTAATTCACTCCCAAAGAAGACAAGATATCCTTGATCTGTGGATCTACCACACACAAGGCTA
CTTCCCTGATTAGCAGAACTACACACCAGGGCCAGGGGTCAGATATCCACTGACCTTTGGATGGTGCTAC
AAGCTAGTACCAGTTGAGCCAGATAAGGTAGAAGAGGCCAATAAAGGAGAGAACACCAGCTTGTTACACC
CTGTGAGCCTGCATGGGATGGATGACCCGGAGAGAGAAGTGTTAGAGTGGAGGTTTGACAGCCGCCTAGC
ATTTCATCACGTGGCCCGAGAGCTGCATCCGGAGTACTTCAAGAACTGCTGATATCGAGCTTGCTACAAG
GGACTTTCCGCTGGGGACTTTCCAGGGAGGCGTGGCCTGGGCGGGACTGGGGAGTGGCGAGCCCTCAGAT
CCTGCATATAAGCAGCTGCTTTTTGCCTGTACTGGGTCTCTCTGGTTAGACCAGATCTGAGCCTGGGAGC
TCTCTGGCTAACTAGGGAACCCACTGCTTAAGCCTCAATAAAGCTTGCCTTGAGTGCTTCAAGTAGTGTG
TGCCCGTCTGTTGTGTGACTCTGGTAACTAGAGATCCCTCAGACCCTTTTAGTCAGTGTGGAAAATCTCT
AGCAGTGGCGCCCGAACAGGGACTTGAAAGCGAAAGGGAAACCAGAGGAGCTCTCTCGACGCAGGACTCG
GCTTGCTGAAGCGCGCACGGCAAGAGGCGAGGGGCGGCGACTGGTGAGTACGCCAAAAATTTTGACTAGC
GGAGGCTAGAAGGAGAGAGATGGGTGCGAGAGCGTCAGTATTAAGCGGGGGAGAATTAGATCGCGATGGG
AAAAAATTCGGTTAAGGCCAGGGGGAAAGAAAAAATATAAATTAAAACATATAGTATGGGCAAGCAGGGA
GCTAGAACGATTCGCAGTTAATCCTGGCCTGTTAGAAACATCAGAAGGCTGTAGACAAATACTGGGACAG
CTACAACCATCCCTTCAGACAGGATCAGAAGAACTTAGATCATTATATAATACAGTAGCAACCCTCTATT
GTGTGCATCAAAGGATAGAGATAAAAGACACCAAGGAAGCTTTAGACAAGATAGAGGAAGAGCAAAACAA
AAGTAAGACCACCGCACAGCAAGCGGCCGGCCGCTGATCTTCAGACCTGGAGGAGGAGATATGAGGGACA
ATTGGAGAAGTGAATTATATAAATATAAAGTAGTAAAAATTGAACCATTAGGAGTAGCACCCACCAAGGC
AAAGAGAAGAGTGGTGCAGAGAGAAAAAAGAGCAGTGGGAATAGGAGCTTTGTTCCTTGGGTTCTTGGGA
GCAGCAGGAAGCACTATGGGCGCAGCGTCAATGACGCTGACGGTACAGGCCAGACAATTATTGTCTGGTA
TAGTGCAGCAGCAGAACAATTTGCTGAGGGCTATTGAGGCGCAACAGCATCTGTTGCAACTCACAGTCTG
GGGCATCAAGCAGCTCCAGGCAAGAATCCTGGCTGTGGAAAGATACCTAAAGGATCAACAGCTCCTGGGG
ATTTGGGGTTGCTCTGGAAAACTCATTTGCACCACTGCTGTGCCTTGGAATGCTAGTTGGAGTAATAAAT
CTCTGGAACAGATTTGGAATCACACGACCTGGATGGAGTGGGACAGAGAAATTAACAATTACACAAGCTT
AATACACTCCTTAATTGAAGAATCGCAAAACCAGCAAGAAAAGAATGAACAAGAATTATTGGAATTAGAT
AAATGGGCAAGTTTGTGGAATTGGTTTAACATAACAAATTGGCTGTGGTATATAAAATTATTCATAATGA
TAGTAGGAGGCTTGGTAGGTTTAAGAATAGTTTTTGCTGTACTTTCTATAGTGAATAGAGTTAGGCAGGG
ATATTCACCATTATCGTTTCAGACCCACCTCCCAACCCCGAGGGGACCCGACAGGCCCGAAGGAATAGAA
GAAGAAGGTGGAGAGAGAGACAGAGACAGATCCATTCGATTAGTGAACGGATCTCGACGGTATCGCCTTT
AAAAGAAAAGGGGGGATTGGGGGGTACAGTGCAGGGGAAAGAATAGTAGACATAATAGCAACAGACATAC
AAACTAAAGAATTACAAAAACAAATTACAAAAATTCAAAATTTTCGGGTTTATTACAGGGACAGCAGAGA
TCCAGTTTATCGATAAGCTTGGGAGTTCCGCGTTACATAACTTACGGTAAATGGCCCGCCTGGCTGACCG
CCCAACGACCCCCGCCCATTGACGTCAATAATGACGTATGTTCCCATAGTAACGCCAATAGGGACTTTCC
ATTGACGTCAATGGGTGGAGTATTTACGGTAAACTGCCCACTTGGCAGTACATCAAGTGTATCATATGCC
AAGTACGCCCCCTATTGACGTCAATGACGGTAAATGGCCCGCCTGGCATTATGCCCAGTACATGACCTTA
TGGGACTTTCCTACTTGGCAGTACATCTACGTATTAGTCATCGCTATTACCATGGTGATGCGGTTTTGGC
AGTACATCAATGGGCGTGGATAGCGGTTTGACTCACGGGGATTTCCAAGTCTCCACCCCATTGACGTCAA
TGGGAGTTTGTTTTGGCACCAAAATCAACGGGACTTTCCAAAATGTCGTAACAACTCCGCCCCATTGACG
CAAATGGGCGGTAGGCGTGTACGGTGGGAGGTCTATATAAGCAGAGCTCGTTTAGTGAACCGTCAGATCG
CCTGGAGACGCCATCCACGCTGTTTTGACCTCCATAGAAGACACCGACTCTACTAGAGGATCGCTAGCGC
TACCGGACTCAGATCTCGAGCTCAAGCTTCGAATTCTGCAGTCGACGGTACCGCGGGCCCGCCACCATGT
CTGAATATATTCGGGTAACCGAAGATGAGAACGATGAGCCCATTGAAATACCATCGGAAGACGATGGGAC
GGTGCTGCTCTCCACGGTTACAGCCCAGTTTCCAGGGGCGTGTGGGCTTCGCTACAGGAATCCAGTGTCT
CAGTGTATGAGAGGTGTCCGGCTGGTAGAAGGAATTCTGCATGCCCCAGATGCTGGCTGGGGAAATCTGG
TGTATGTTGTCAACTATCCAAAAGATAACAAAAGAAAAATGGATGAGACAGATGCTTCATCAGCAGTGAA
AGTGAAAAGAGCAGTCCAGAAAACATCCGATTTAATAGTGTTGGGTCTCCCATGGAAAACAACCGAACAG
GACCTGAAAGAGTATTTTAGTACCTTTGGAGAAGTTCTTATGGTGCAGGTCAAGAAAGATCTTAAGACTG
GTCATTCAAAGGGGTTTGGCTTTGTTCGTTTTACGGAATATGAAACACAAGTGAAAGTAATGTCACAGCG
ACATATGATAGATGGACGATGGTGTGACTGCAAACTTCCTAATTCTAAGCAAAGCCAAGATGAGCCTTTG
AGAAGCAGAAAAGTGTTTGTGGGGCGCTGTACAGAGGACATGACTGAGGATGAGCTGCGGGAGTTCTTCT
CTCAGTACGGGGATGTGATGGATGTCTTCATCCCCAAGCCATTCAGGGCCTTTGCCTTTGTTACATTTGC
AGATGATCAGATTGCGCAGTCTCTTTGTGGAGAGGACTTGATCATTAAAGGAATCAGCGTTCATATATCC
AATGCCGAACCTAAGCACAATAGCAATAGACAGTTAGAAAGAAGTGGAAGATTTGGTGGTAATCCAGGTG
GCTTTGGGAATCAGGGTGGATTTGGTAATAGCAGAGGGGGTGGAGCTGGTTTGGGAAACAATCAAGGTAG
TAATATGGGTGGTGGGATGAACTTTGGTACGTTCAGCATTAATCCAGCCATGATGGCTGCCGCCCAGGCA
GCACTACAGAGCAGTTGGGGTATGATGGGCATGTTAGCCAGCCAGCAGAACCAGTCAGGCCCATCGGGTA
ATAACCAAAACCAAGGCAACATGCAGAGGGAGCCAAACCAGGCCTTCGGTTCTGGAAATAACTCTTATAG
TGGCTCTAATTCTGGTGCAGCAATTGGTTGGGGATCAGCATCCAATGCAGGGTCGGGCAGTGGTTTTAAT
GGAGGCTTTGGCTCAAGCATGGATTCTAAGTCTTCTGGCTGGGGAATGTAGGGGATCCCGCGACTCTAGA
TAATTCTACCGGGTAGGGGAGGCGCTTTTCCCAAGGCAGTCTGGAGCATGCGCTTTAGCAGCCCCGCTGG
GCACTTGGCGCTACACAAGTGGCCTCTGGCCTCGCACACATTCCACATCCACCGGTAGGCGCCAACCGGC
TCCGTTCTTTGGTGGCCCCTTCGCGCCACCTTCTACTCCTCCCCTAGTCAGGAAGTTCCCCCCCGCCCCG
CAGCTCGCGTCGTGCAGGACGTGACAAATGGAAGTAGCACGTCTCACTAGTCTCGTGCAGATGGACAGCA
CCGCTGAGCAATGGAAGCGGGTAGGCCTTTGGGGCAGCGGCCAATAGCAGCTTTGCTCCTTCGCTTTCTG
GGCTCAGAGGCTGGGAAGGGGTGGGTCCGGGGGCGGGCTCAGGGGCGGGCTCAGGGGCGGGGCGGGCGCC
CGAAGGTCCTCCGGAGGCCCGGCATTCTGCACGCTTCAAAAGCGCACGTCTGCCGCGCTGTTCTCCTCTT
CCTCATCTCCGGGCCTTTCGACCTGCAGCCCAAGCTTACCATGACCGAGTACAAGCCCACGGTGCGCCTC
GCCACCCGCGACGACGTCCCCAGGGCCGTACGCACCCTCGCCGCCGCGTTCGCCGACTACCCCGCCACGC
GCCACACCGTCGATCCGGACCGCCACATCGAGCGGGTCACCGAGCTGCAAGAACTCTTCCTCACGCGCGT
CGGGCTCGACATCGGCAAGGTGTGGGTCGCGGACGACGGCGCCGCGGTGGCGGTCTGGACCACGCCGGAG
AGCGTCGAAGCGGGGGCGGTGTTCGCCGAGATCGGCCCGCGCATGGCCGAGTTGAGCGGTTCCCGGCTGG
CCGCGCAGCAACAGATGGAAGGCCTCCTGGCGCCGCACCGGCCCAAGGAGCCCGCGTGGTTCCTGGCCAC
CGTCGGCGTCTCGCCCGACCACCAGGGCAAGGGTCTGGGCAGCGCCGTCGTGCTCCCCGGAGTGGAGGCG
GCCGAGCGCGCCGGGGTGCCCGCCTTCCTGGAGACCTCCGCGCCCCGCAACCTCCCCTTCTACGAGCGGC
TCGGCTTCACCGTCACCGCCGACGTCGAGGTGCCCGAAGGACCGCGCACCTGGTGCATGACCCGCAAGCC
CGGTGCCTGACCGCGTCTGGAACAATCAACCTCTGGATTACAAAATTTGTGAAAGATTGACTGGTATTCT
TAACTATGTTGCTCCTTTTACGCTATGTGGATACGCTGCTTTAATGCCTTTGTATCATGCTATTGCTTCC
CGTATGGCTTTCATTTTCTCCTCCTTGTATAAATCCTGGTTGCTGTCTCTTTATGAGGAGTTGTGGCCCG
TTGTCAGGCAACGTGGCGTGGTGTGCACTGTGTTTGCTGACGCAACCCCCACTGGTTGGGGCATTGCCAC
CACCTGTCAGCTCCTTTCCGGGACTTTCGCTTTCCCCCTCCCTATTGCCACGGCGGAACTCATCGCCGCC
TGCCTTGCCCGCTGCTGGACAGGGGCTCGGCTGTTGGGCACTGACAATTCCGTGGTGTTGTCGGGGAAGC
TGACGTCCTTTCCATGGCTGCTCGCCTGTGTTGCCACCTGGATTCTGCGCGGGACGTCCTTCTGCTACGT
CCCTTCGGCCCTCAATCCAGCGGACCTTCCTTCCCGCGGCCTGCTGCCGGCTCTGCGGCCTCTTCCGCGT
CTTCGCCTTCGCCCTCAGACGAGTCGGATCTCCCTTTGGGCCGCCTCCCCGCCTGGAATTAATTCTGCAG
TCGAGACCTAGAAAAACATGGAGCAATCACAAGTAGCAATACAGCAGCTACCAATGCTGATTGTGCCTGG
CTAGAAGCACAAGAGGAGGAGGAGGTGGGTTTTCCAGTCACACCTCAGGTACCTTTAAGACCAATGACTT
ACAAGGCAGCTGTAGATCTTAGCCACTTTTTAAAAGAAAAGAGGGGACTGGAAGGGCTAATTCACTCCCA
ACGAAGACAAGATATCCTTGATCTGTGGATCTACCACACACAAGGCTACTTCCCTGATTAGCAGAACTAC
ACACCAGGGCCAGGGGTCAGATATCCACTGACCTTTGGATGGTGCTACAAGCTAGTACCAGTTGAGCCAG
ATAAGGTAGAAGAGGCCAATAAAGGAGAGAACACCAGCTTGTTACACCCTGTGAGCCTGCATGGGATGGA
TGACCCGGAGAGAGAAGTGTTAGAGTGGAGGTTTGACAGCCGCCTAGCATTTCATCACGTGGCCCGAGAG
CTGCATCCGGAGTACTTCAAGAACTGCTGATATCGAGCTTGCTACAAGGGACTTTCCGCTGGGGACTTTC
CAGGGAGGCGTGGCCTGGGCGGGACTGGGGAGTGGCGAGCCCTCAGATCCTGCATATAAGCAGCTGCTTT
TTGCCTGTACTGGGTCTCTCTGGTTAGACCAGATCTGAGCCTGGGAGCTCTCTGGCTAACTAGGGAACCC
ACTGCTTAAGCCTCAATAAAGCTTGCCTTGAGTGCTTCAAGTAGTGTGTGCCCGTCTGTTGTGTGACTCT
GGTAACTAGAGATCCCTCAGACCCTTTTAGTCAGTGTGGAAAATCTCTAGCAGTAGTAGTTCATGTCATC
TTATTATTCAGTATTTATAACTTGCAAAGAAATGAATATCAGAGAGTGAGAGGCCTTGACATTGCTAGCG
TTTTACCGTCGACCTCTAGCTAGAGCTTGGCGTAATCATGGTCATAGCTGTTTCCTGTGTGAAATTGTTA
TCCGCTCACAATTCCACACAACATACGAGCCGGAAGCATAAAGTGTAAAGCCTGGGGTGCCTAATGAGTG
AGCTAACTCACATTAATTGCGTTGCGCTCACTGCCCGCTTTCCAGTCGGGAAACCTGTCGTGCCAGCTGC
ATTAATGAATCGGCCAACGCGCGGGGAGAGGCGGTTTGCGTATTGGGCGCTCTTCCGCTTCCTCGCTCAC
TGACTCGCTGCGCTCGGTCGTTCGGCTGCGGCGAGCGGTATCAGCTCACTCAAAGGCGGTAATACGGTTA
TCCACAGAATCAGGGGATAACGCAGGAAAGAACATGTGAGCAAAAGGCCAGCAAAAGGCCAGGAACCGTA
AAAAGGCCGCGTTGCTGGCGTTTTTCCATAGGCTCCGCCCCCCTGACGAGCATCACAAAAATCGACGCTC
AAGTCAGAGGTGGCGAAACCCGACAGGACTATAAAGATACCAGGCGTTTCCCCCTGGAAGCTCCCTCGTG
CGCTCTCCTGTTCCGACCCTGCCGCTTACCGGATACCTGTCCGCCTTTCTCCCTTCGGGAAGCGTGGCGC
TTTCTCATAGCTCACGCTGTAGGTATCTCAGTTCGGTGTAGGTCGTTCGCTCCAAGCTGGGCTGTGTGCA
CGAACCCCCCGTTCAGCCCGACCGCTGCGCCTTATCCGGTAACTATCGTCTTGAGTCCAACCCGGTAAGA
CACGACTTATCGCCACTGGCAGCAGCCACTGGTAACAGGATTAGCAGAGCGAGGTATGTAGGCGGTGCTA
CAGAGTTCTTGAAGTGGTGGCCTAACTACGGCTACACTAGAAGAACAGTATTTGGTATCTGCGCTCTGCT
GAAGCCAGTTACCTTCGGAAAAAGAGTTGGTAGCTCTTGATCCGGCAAACAAACCACCGCTGGTAGCGGT
GGTTTTTTTGTTTGCAAGCAGCAGATTACGCGCAGAAAAAAAGGATCTCAAGAAGATCCTTTGATCTTTT
CTACGGGGTCTGACGCTCAGTGGAACGAAAACTCACGTTAAGGGATTTTGGTCATGAGATTATCAAAAAG
GATCTTCACCTAGATCCTTTTAAATTAAAAATGAAGTTTTAAATCAATCTAAAGTATATATGAGTAAACT
TGGTCTGACAGTTACCAATGCTTAATCAGTGAGGCACCTATCTCAGCGATCTGTCTATTTCGTTCATCCA
TAGTTGCCTGACTCCCCGTCGTGTAGATAACTACGATACGGGAGGGCTTACCATCTGGCCCCAGTGCTGC
AATGATACCGCGAGACCCACGCTCACCGGCTCCAGATTTATCAGCAATAAACCAGCCAGCCGGAAGGGCC
GAGCGCAGAAGTGGTCCTGCAACTTTATCCGCCTCCATCCAGTCTATTAATTGTTGCCGGGAAGCTAGAG
TAAGTAGTTCGCCAGTTAATAGTTTGCGCAACGTTGTTGCCATTGCTACAGGCATCGTGGTGTCACGCTC
GTCGTTTGGTATGGCTTCATTCAGCTCCGGTTCCCAACGATCAAGGCGAGTTACATGATCCCCCATGTTG
TGCAAAAAAGCGGTTAGCTCCTTCGGTCCTCCGATCGTTGTCAGAAGTAAGTTGGCCGCAGTGTTATCAC
TCATGGTTATGGCAGCACTGCATAATTCTCTTACTGTCATGCCATCCGTAAGATGCTTTTCTGTGACTGG
TGAGTACTCAACCAAGTCATTCTGAGAATAGTGTATGCGGCGACCGAGTTGCTCTTGCCCGGCGTCAATA
CGGGATAATACCGCGCCACATAGCAGAACTTTAAAAGTGCTCATCATTGGAAAACGTTCTTCGGGGCGAA
AACTCTCAAGGATCTTACCGCTGTTGAGATCCAGTTCGATGTAACCCACTCGTGCACCCAACTGATCTTC
AGCATCTTTTACTTTCACCAGCGTTTCTGGGTGAGCAAAAACAGGAAGGCAAAATGCCGCAAAAAAGGGA
ATAAGGGCGACACGGAAATGTTGAATACTCATACTCTTCCTTTTTCAATATTATTGAAGCATTTATCAGG
GTTATTGTCTCATGAGCGGATACATATTTGAATGTATTTAGAAAAATAAACAAATAGGGGTTCCGCGCAC
ATTTCCCCGAAAAGTGCCACCTGACGTCGACGGATCGGGAGATCAACTTGTTTATTGCAGCTTATAATGG
TTACAAATAAAGCAATAGCATCACAAATTTCACAAATAAAGCATTTTTTTCACTGCATTCTAGTTGTGGT
TTGTCCAAACTCATCAATGTATCTTATCATGTCTGGATCAACTGGATAACTCAAGCTAACCAAAATCATC
CCAAACTTCCCACCCCATACCCTATTACCACTGCCAATTACCTGTGGTTTCATTTACTCTAAACCTGTGA
TTCCTCTGAATTATTTTCATTTTAAAGAAATTGTATTTGTTAAATATGTACTACAAACTTAGTAGTTTTT
AAAGAAATTGTATTTGTTAAATATGTACTACAAACTTAGTAGT
Features (pLannotate 1.2.2; 24 found; start..end, strand, type, name):
    377..634     +  LTR            5' LTR (truncated): truncated 5' long terminal repeat (LTR) from HIV-1
    681..806     +  misc_feature   HIV-1 Ψ: packaging signal of human immunodeficiency virus type 1
    790..1128    +  CDS            HIV-1 gag (fragment): gag protein from human immunodeficiency virus 1; gag
   1303..1536    +  misc_feature   RRE: The Rev response element (RRE) of HIV-1 allows for Rev-dependent mRNA export from the nucleus to the cytoplasm.
   1913..2013    +  CDS            Rev (fragment): human immunodeficiency virus 1 (HIV-1) Rev protein; rev; enhances nuclear export of unspliced and incompletely spliced viral mRNAs
   2028..2143    +  misc_feature   cPPT/CTS: central polypurine tract and central termination sequence of HIV-1 (lacking the first T)
   2201..2504    +  enhancer       CMV enhancer: human cytomegalovirus immediate early enhancer
   2505..2708    +  promoter       CMV promoter: human cytomegalovirus (CMV) immediate early promoter
   2793..2861    +  misc_feature   MCS (fragment): multiple cloning site
   2867..4108    +  CDS            TARDBP: TADBP_HUMAN - Also known as TDP43. Experimental evidence at protein level: Swiss-Prot protein existence level 1. RNA-binding protein that is involved in various steps of RNA biogenesis and processing (PubMed:23519609). Preferentially binds, via its two RNA recognition motifs RRM1 and RRM2, to GU-repeats on RNA molecules predominantly localized within long introns and in the 3'UTR of mRNAs (PubMed:23519609, PubMed:24240615, PubMed:24464995). In turn, regulates the splicing of many non-coding and protein-coding RNAs including proteins involved in neuronal survival, as well as mRNAs that encode p
   4141..4640    +  promoter       PGK promoter: mouse phosphoglycerate kinase 1 promoter
   4661..5260    +  CDS            PuroR: puromycin N-acetyltransferase; pac from Streptomyces alboniger; confers resistance to puromycin
   5274..5862    +  misc_feature   WPRE: woodchuck hepatitis virus posttranscriptional regulatory element
   5879..6397    +  CDS            nef (fragment): NEF_HV1BR - Experimental evidence at protein level: Swiss-Prot protein existence level 1. Extracellular Nef protein targets CD4(+) T-lymphocytes for apoptosis by interacting with CXCR4 surface receptors (PubMed:14990729). From Human immunodeficiency virus type 1 group M subtype B (isolate BRU/LAI) (HIV-1).
   6445..6702    +  LTR            5' LTR (truncated): truncated 5' long terminal repeat (LTR) from HIV-1
   6855..6871    -  protein_bind   lac operator: The lac repressor binds to the lac operator to inhibit transcription in E. coli. This inhibition can be relieved by adding lactose or isopropyl-β-D-thiogalactopyranoside (IPTG). lac repressor encoded by lacI
   6879..6909    -  promoter       lac promoter: promoter for the E. coli lac operon
   6924..6945    -  protein_bind   CAP binding site: CAP binding activates transcription in the presence of cAMP. E. coli catabolite activator protein
   6958..7050    -  CDS            lacI (fragment): lac repressor; lacI; The lac repressor binds to the lac operator to inhibit transcription in E. coli. This inhibition can be relieved by adding lactose or isopropyl-β-D-thiogalactopyranoside (IPTG).
   7233..7821    -  rep_origin     ori: high-copy-number ColE1/pMB1/pBR322/pUC origin of replication
   7992..8852    -  CDS            AmpR: β-lactamase; bla; confers resistance to ampicillin, carbenicillin, and related antibiotics
   8853..8957    -  promoter       AmpR promoter: bla
   9005..9139    +  polyA_signal   SV40 poly(A) signal: SV40 polyadenylation signal
   9353..329     +  CDS            nef (fragment) (across the origin): NEF_HV1BR - Experimental evidence at protein level: Swiss-Prot protein existence level 1. Extracellular Nef protein targets CD4(+) T-lymphocytes for apoptosis by interacting with CXCR4 surface receptors (PubMed:14990729). From Human immunodeficiency virus type 1 group M subtype B (isolate BRU/LAI) (HIV-1).
