>Addgene plasmid #133755 | pLVX-Puro-TDP-43-A315T | addgene full sequence | sequence record 264555 | Addgene NGS Result
TGGAAGGGCTAATTCACTCCCAAAGAAGACAAGATATCCTTGATCTGTGGATCTACCACACACAAGGCTA
CTTCCCTGATTAGCAGAACTACACACCAGGGCCAGGGGTCAGATATCCACTGACCTTTGGATGGTGCTAC
AAGCTAGTACCAGTTGAGCCAGATAAGGTAGAAGAGGCCAATAAAGGAGAGAACACCAGCTTGTTACACC
CTGTGAGCCTGCATGGGATGGATGACCCGGAGAGAGAAGTGTTAGAGTGGAGGTTTGACAGCCGCCTAGC
ATTTCATCACGTGGCCCGAGAGCTGCATCCGGAGTACTTCAAGAACTGCTGATATCGAGCTTGCTACAAG
GGACTTTCCGCTGGGGACTTTCCAGGGAGGCGTGGCCTGGGCGGGACTGGGGAGTGGCGAGCCCTCAGAT
CCTGCATATAAGCAGCTGCTTTTTGCCTGTACTGGGTCTCTCTGGTTAGACCAGATCTGAGCCTGGGAGC
TCTCTGGCTAACTAGGGAACCCACTGCTTAAGCCTCAATAAAGCTTGCCTTGAGTGCTTCAAGTAGTGTG
TGCCCGTCTGTTGTGTGACTCTGGTAACTAGAGATCCCTCAGACCCTTTTAGTCAGTGTGGAAAATCTCT
AGCAGTGGCGCCCGAACAGGGACTTGAAAGCGAAAGGGAAACCAGAGGAGCTCTCTCGACGCAGGACTCG
GCTTGCTGAAGCGCGCACGGCAAGAGGCGAGGGGCGGCGACTGGTGAGTACGCCAAAAATTTTGACTAGC
GGAGGCTAGAAGGAGAGAGATGGGTGCGAGAGCGTCAGTATTAAGCGGGGGAGAATTAGATCGCGATGGG
AAAAAATTCGGTTAAGGCCAGGGGGAAAGAAAAAATATAAATTAAAACATATAGTATGGGCAAGCAGGGA
GCTAGAACGATTCGCAGTTAATCCTGGCCTGTTAGAAACATCAGAAGGCTGTAGACAAATACTGGGACAG
CTACAACCATCCCTTCAGACAGGATCAGAAGAACTTAGATCATTATATAATACAGTAGCAACCCTCTATT
GTGTGCATCAAAGGATAGAGATAAAAGACACCAAGGAAGCTTTAGACAAGATAGAGGAAGAGCAAAACAA
AAGTAAGACCACCGCACAGCAAGCGGCCGGCCGCTGATCTTCAGACCTGGAGGAGGAGATATGAGGGACA
ATTGGAGAAGTGAATTATATAAATATAAAGTAGTAAAAATTGAACCATTAGGAGTAGCACCCACCAAGGC
AAAGAGAAGAGTGGTGCAGAGAGAAAAAAGAGCAGTGGGAATAGGAGCTTTGTTCCTTGGGTTCTTGGGA
GCAGCAGGAAGCACTATGGGCGCAGCGTCAATGACGCTGACGGTACAGGCCAGACAATTATTGTCTGGTA
TAGTGCAGCAGCAGAACAATTTGCTGAGGGCTATTGAGGCGCAACAGCATCTGTTGCAACTCACAGTCTG
GGGCATCAAGCAGCTCCAGGCAAGAATCCTGGCTGTGGAAAGATACCTAAAGGATCAACAGCTCCTGGGG
ATTTGGGGTTGCTCTGGAAAACTCATTTGCACCACTGCTGTGCCTTGGAATGCTAGTTGGAGTAATAAAT
CTCTGGAACAGATTTGGAATCACACGACCTGGATGGAGTGGGACAGAGAAATTAACAATTACACAAGCTT
AATACACTCCTTAATTGAAGAATCGCAAAACCAGCAAGAAAAGAATGAACAAGAATTATTGGAATTAGAT
AAATGGGCAAGTTTGTGGAATTGGTTTAACATAACAAATTGGCTGTGGTATATAAAATTATTCATAATGA
TAGTAGGAGGCTTGGTAGGTTTAAGAATAGTTTTTGCTGTACTTTCTATAGTGAATAGAGTTAGGCAGGG
ATATTCACCATTATCGTTTCAGACCCACCTCCCAACCCCGAGGGGACCCGACAGGCCCGAAGGAATAGAA
GAAGAAGGTGGAGAGAGAGACAGAGACAGATCCATTCGATTAGTGAACGGATCTCGACGGTATCGCCTTT
AAAAGAAAAGGGGGGATTGGGGGGTACAGTGCAGGGGAAAGAATAGTAGACATAATAGCAACAGACATAC
AAACTAAAGAATTACAAAAACAAATTACAAAAATTCAAAATTTTCGGGTTTATTACAGGGACAGCAGAGA
TCCAGTTTATCGATAAGCTTGGGAGTTCCGCGTTACATAACTTACGGTAAATGGCCCGCCTGGCTGACCG
CCCAACGACCCCCGCCCATTGACGTCAATAATGACGTATGTTCCCATAGTAACGCCAATAGGGACTTTCC
ATTGACGTCAATGGGTGGAGTATTTACGGTAAACTGCCCACTTGGCAGTACATCAAGTGTATCATATGCC
AAGTACGCCCCCTATTGACGTCAATGACGGTAAATGGCCCGCCTGGCATTATGCCCAGTACATGACCTTA
TGGGACTTTCCTACTTGGCAGTACATCTACGTATTAGTCATCGCTATTACCATGGTGATGCGGTTTTGGC
AGTACATCAATGGGCGTGGATAGCGGTTTGACTCACGGGGATTTCCAAGTCTCCACCCCATTGACGTCAA
TGGGAGTTTGTTTTGGCACCAAAATCAACGGGACTTTCCAAAATGTCGTAACAACTCCGCCCCATTGACG
CAAATGGGCGGTAGGCGTGTACGGTGGGAGGTCTATATAAGCAGAGCTCGTTTAGTGAACCGTCAGATCG
CCTGGAGACGCCATCCACGCTGTTTTGACCTCCATAGAAGACACCGACTCTACTAGAGGATCGCTAGCGC
TACCGGACTCAGATCTCGAGCTCAAGCTTCGAATTCTGCAGTCGACGGTACCGCGGGCCCGCCACCATGT
CTGAATATATTCGGGTAACCGAAGATGAGAACGATGAGCCCATTGAAATACCATCGGAAGACGATGGGAC
GGTGCTGCTCTCCACGGTTACAGCCCAGTTTCCAGGGGCGTGTGGGCTTCGCTACAGGAATCCAGTGTCT
CAGTGTATGAGAGGTGTCCGGCTGGTAGAAGGAATTCTGCATGCCCCAGATGCTGGCTGGGGAAATCTGG
TGTATGTTGTCAACTATCCAAAAGATAACAAAAGAAAAATGGATGAGACAGATGCTTCATCAGCAGTGAA
AGTGAAAAGAGCAGTCCAGAAAACATCCGATTTAATAGTGTTGGGTCTCCCATGGAAAACAACCGAACAG
GACCTGAAAGAGTATTTTAGTACCTTTGGAGAAGTTCTTATGGTGCAGGTCAAGAAAGATCTTAAGACTG
GTCATTCAAAGGGGTTTGGCTTTGTTCGTTTTACGGAATATGAAACACAAGTGAAAGTAATGTCACAGCG
ACATATGATAGATGGACGATGGTGTGACTGCAAACTTCCTAATTCTAAGCAAAGCCAAGATGAGCCTTTG
AGAAGCAGAAAAGTGTTTGTGGGGCGCTGTACAGAGGACATGACTGAGGATGAGCTGCGGGAGTTCTTCT
CTCAGTACGGGGATGTGATGGATGTCTTCATCCCCAAGCCATTCAGGGCCTTTGCCTTTGTTACATTTGC
AGATGATCAGATTGCGCAGTCTCTTTGTGGAGAGGACTTGATCATTAAAGGAATCAGCGTTCATATATCC
AATGCCGAACCTAAGCACAATAGCAATAGACAGTTAGAAAGAAGTGGAAGATTTGGTGGTAATCCAGGTG
GCTTTGGGAATCAGGGTGGATTTGGTAATAGCAGAGGGGGTGGAGCTGGTTTGGGAAACAATCAAGGTAG
TAATATGGGTGGTGGGATGAACTTTGGTACGTTCAGCATTAATCCAGCCATGATGGCTGCCGCCCAGGCA
GCACTACAGAGCAGTTGGGGTATGATGGGCATGTTAGCCAGCCAGCAGAACCAGTCAGGCCCATCGGGTA
ATAACCAAAACCAAGGCAACATGCAGAGGGAGCCAAACCAGGCCTTCGGTTCTGGAAATAACTCTTATAG
TGGCTCTAATTCTGGTGCAGCAATTGGTTGGGGATCAGCATCCAATGCAGGGTCGGGCAGTGGTTTTAAT
GGAGGCTTTGGCTCAAGCATGGATTCTAAGTCTTCTGGCTGGGGAATGTAGGGGATCCCGCGACTCTAGA
TAATTCTACCGGGTAGGGGAGGCGCTTTTCCCAAGGCAGTCTGGAGCATGCGCTTTAGCAGCCCCGCTGG
GCACTTGGCGCTACACAAGTGGCCTCTGGCCTCGCACACATTCCACATCCACCGGTAGGCGCCAACCGGC
TCCGTTCTTTGGTGGCCCCTTCGCGCCACCTTCTACTCCTCCCCTAGTCAGGAAGTTCCCCCCCGCCCCG
CAGCTCGCGTCGTGCAGGACGTGACAAATGGAAGTAGCACGTCTCACTAGTCTCGTGCAGATGGACAGCA
CCGCTGAGCAATGGAAGCGGGTAGGCCTTTGGGGCAGCGGCCAATAGCAGCTTTGCTCCTTCGCTTTCTG
GGCTCAGAGGCTGGGAAGGGGTGGGTCCGGGGGCGGGCTCAGGGGCGGGCTCAGGGGCGGGGCGGGCGCC
CGAAGGTCCTCCGGAGGCCCGGCATTCTGCACGCTTCAAAAGCGCACGTCTGCCGCGCTGTTCTCCTCTT
CCTCATCTCCGGGCCTTTCGACCTGCAGCCCAAGCTTACCATGACCGAGTACAAGCCCACGGTGCGCCTC
GCCACCCGCGACGACGTCCCCAGGGCCGTACGCACCCTCGCCGCCGCGTTCGCCGACTACCCCGCCACGC
GCCACACCGTCGATCCGGACCGCCACATCGAGCGGGTCACCGAGCTGCAAGAACTCTTCCTCACGCGCGT
CGGGCTCGACATCGGCAAGGTGTGGGTCGCGGACGACGGCGCCGCGGTGGCGGTCTGGACCACGCCGGAG
AGCGTCGAAGCGGGGGCGGTGTTCGCCGAGATCGGCCCGCGCATGGCCGAGTTGAGCGGTTCCCGGCTGG
CCGCGCAGCAACAGATGGAAGGCCTCCTGGCGCCGCACCGGCCCAAGGAGCCCGCGTGGTTCCTGGCCAC
CGTCGGCGTCTCGCCCGACCACCAGGGCAAGGGTCTGGGCAGCGCCGTCGTGCTCCCCGGAGTGGAGGCG
GCCGAGCGCGCCGGGGTGCCCGCCTTCCTGGAGACCTCCGCGCCCCGCAACCTCCCCTTCTACGAGCGGC
TCGGCTTCACCGTCACCGCCGACGTCGAGGTGCCCGAAGGACCGCGCACCTGGTGCATGACCCGCAAGCC
CGGTGCCTGACCGCGTCTGGAACAATCAACCTCTGGATTACAAAATTTGTGAAAGATTGACTGGTATTCT
TAACTATGTTGCTCCTTTTACGCTATGTGGATACGCTGCTTTAATGCCTTTGTATCATGCTATTGCTTCC
CGTATGGCTTTCATTTTCTCCTCCTTGTATAAATCCTGGTTGCTGTCTCTTTATGAGGAGTTGTGGCCCG
TTGTCAGGCAACGTGGCGTGGTGTGCACTGTGTTTGCTGACGCAACCCCCACTGGTTGGGGCATTGCCAC
CACCTGTCAGCTCCTTTCCGGGACTTTCGCTTTCCCCCTCCCTATTGCCACGGCGGAACTCATCGCCGCC
TGCCTTGCCCGCTGCTGGACAGGGGCTCGGCTGTTGGGCACTGACAATTCCGTGGTGTTGTCGGGGAAGC
TGACGTCCTTTCCATGGCTGCTCGCCTGTGTTGCCACCTGGATTCTGCGCGGGACGTCCTTCTGCTACGT
CCCTTCGGCCCTCAATCCAGCGGACCTTCCTTCCCGCGGCCTGCTGCCGGCTCTGCGGCCTCTTCCGCGT
CTTCGCCTTCGCCCTCAGACGAGTCGGATCTCCCTTTGGGCCGCCTCCCCGCCTGGAATTAATTCTGCAG
TCGAGACCTAGAAAAACATGGAGCAATCACAAGTAGCAATACAGCAGCTACCAATGCTGATTGTGCCTGG
CTAGAAGCACAAGAGGAGGAGGAGGTGGGTTTTCCAGTCACACCTCAGGTACCTTTAAGACCAATGACTT
ACAAGGCAGCTGTAGATCTTAGCCACTTTTTAAAAGAAAAGAGGGGACTGGAAGGGCTAATTCACTCCCA
ACGAAGACAAGATATCCTTGATCTGTGGATCTACCACACACAAGGCTACTTCCCTGATTAGCAGAACTAC
ACACCAGGGCCAGGGGTCAGATATCCACTGACCTTTGGATGGTGCTACAAGCTAGTACCAGTTGAGCCAG
ATAAGGTAGAAGAGGCCAATAAAGGAGAGAACACCAGCTTGTTACACCCTGTGAGCCTGCATGGGATGGA
TGACCCGGAGAGAGAAGTGTTAGAGTGGAGGTTTGACAGCCGCCTAGCATTTCATCACGTGGCCCGAGAG
CTGCATCCGGAGTACTTCAAGAACTGCTGATATCGAGCTTGCTACAAGGGACTTTCCGCTGGGGACTTTC
CAGGGAGGCGTGGCCTGGGCGGGACTGGGGAGTGGCGAGCCCTCAGATCCTGCATATAAGCAGCTGCTTT
TTGCCTGTACTGGGTCTCTCTGGTTAGACCAGATCTGAGCCTGGGAGCTCTCTGGCTAACTAGGGAACCC
ACTGCTTAAGCCTCAATAAAGCTTGCCTTGAGTGCTTCAAGTAGTGTGTGCCCGTCTGTTGTGTGACTCT
GGTAACTAGAGATCCCTCAGACCCTTTTAGTCAGTGTGGAAAATCTCTAGCAGTAGTAGTTCATGTCATC
TTATTATTCAGTATTTATAACTTGCAAAGAAATGAATATCAGAGAGTGAGAGGCCTTGACATTGCTAGCG
TTTTACCGTCGACCTCTAGCTAGAGCTTGGCGTAATCATGGTCATAGCTGTTTCCTGTGTGAAATTGTTA
TCCGCTCACAATTCCACACAACATACGAGCCGGAAGCATAAAGTGTAAAGCCTGGGGTGCCTAATGAGTG
AGCTAACTCACATTAATTGCGTTGCGCTCACTGCCCGCTTTCCAGTCGGGAAACCTGTCGTGCCAGCTGC
ATTAATGAATCGGCCAACGCGCGGGGAGAGGCGGTTTGCGTATTGGGCGCTCTTCCGCTTCCTCGCTCAC
TGACTCGCTGCGCTCGGTCGTTCGGCTGCGGCGAGCGGTATCAGCTCACTCAAAGGCGGTAATACGGTTA
TCCACAGAATCAGGGGATAACGCAGGAAAGAACATGTGAGCAAAAGGCCAGCAAAAGGCCAGGAACCGTA
AAAAGGCCGCGTTGCTGGCGTTTTTCCATAGGCTCCGCCCCCCTGACGAGCATCACAAAAATCGACGCTC
AAGTCAGAGGTGGCGAAACCCGACAGGACTATAAAGATACCAGGCGTTTCCCCCTGGAAGCTCCCTCGTG
CGCTCTCCTGTTCCGACCCTGCCGCTTACCGGATACCTGTCCGCCTTTCTCCCTTCGGGAAGCGTGGCGC
TTTCTCATAGCTCACGCTGTAGGTATCTCAGTTCGGTGTAGGTCGTTCGCTCCAAGCTGGGCTGTGTGCA
CGAACCCCCCGTTCAGCCCGACCGCTGCGCCTTATCCGGTAACTATCGTCTTGAGTCCAACCCGGTAAGA
CACGACTTATCGCCACTGGCAGCAGCCACTGGTAACAGGATTAGCAGAGCGAGGTATGTAGGCGGTGCTA
CAGAGTTCTTGAAGTGGTGGCCTAACTACGGCTACACTAGAAGAACAGTATTTGGTATCTGCGCTCTGCT
GAAGCCAGTTACCTTCGGAAAAAGAGTTGGTAGCTCTTGATCCGGCAAACAAACCACCGCTGGTAGCGGT
GGTTTTTTTGTTTGCAAGCAGCAGATTACGCGCAGAAAAAAAGGATCTCAAGAAGATCCTTTGATCTTTT
CTACGGGGTCTGACGCTCAGTGGAACGAAAACTCACGTTAAGGGATTTTGGTCATGAGATTATCAAAAAG
GATCTTCACCTAGATCCTTTTAAATTAAAAATGAAGTTTTAAATCAATCTAAAGTATATATGAGTAAACT
TGGTCTGACAGTTACCAATGCTTAATCAGTGAGGCACCTATCTCAGCGATCTGTCTATTTCGTTCATCCA
TAGTTGCCTGACTCCCCGTCGTGTAGATAACTACGATACGGGAGGGCTTACCATCTGGCCCCAGTGCTGC
AATGATACCGCGAGACCCACGCTCACCGGCTCCAGATTTATCAGCAATAAACCAGCCAGCCGGAAGGGCC
GAGCGCAGAAGTGGTCCTGCAACTTTATCCGCCTCCATCCAGTCTATTAATTGTTGCCGGGAAGCTAGAG
TAAGTAGTTCGCCAGTTAATAGTTTGCGCAACGTTGTTGCCATTGCTACAGGCATCGTGGTGTCACGCTC
GTCGTTTGGTATGGCTTCATTCAGCTCCGGTTCCCAACGATCAAGGCGAGTTACATGATCCCCCATGTTG
TGCAAAAAAGCGGTTAGCTCCTTCGGTCCTCCGATCGTTGTCAGAAGTAAGTTGGCCGCAGTGTTATCAC
TCATGGTTATGGCAGCACTGCATAATTCTCTTACTGTCATGCCATCCGTAAGATGCTTTTCTGTGACTGG
TGAGTACTCAACCAAGTCATTCTGAGAATAGTGTATGCGGCGACCGAGTTGCTCTTGCCCGGCGTCAATA
CGGGATAATACCGCGCCACATAGCAGAACTTTAAAAGTGCTCATCATTGGAAAACGTTCTTCGGGGCGAA
AACTCTCAAGGATCTTACCGCTGTTGAGATCCAGTTCGATGTAACCCACTCGTGCACCCAACTGATCTTC
AGCATCTTTTACTTTCACCAGCGTTTCTGGGTGAGCAAAAACAGGAAGGCAAAATGCCGCAAAAAAGGGA
ATAAGGGCGACACGGAAATGTTGAATACTCATACTCTTCCTTTTTCAATATTATTGAAGCATTTATCAGG
GTTATTGTCTCATGAGCGGATACATATTTGAATGTATTTAGAAAAATAAACAAATAGGGGTTCCGCGCAC
ATTTCCCCGAAAAGTGCCACCTGACGTCGACGGATCGGGAGATCAACTTGTTTATTGCAGCTTATAATGG
TTACAAATAAAGCAATAGCATCACAAATTTCACAAATAAAGCATTTTTTTCACTGCATTCTAGTTGTGGT
TTGTCCAAACTCATCAATGTATCTTATCATGTCTGGATCAACTGGATAACTCAAGCTAACCAAAATCATC
CCAAACTTCCCACCCCATACCCTATTACCACTGCCAATTACCTGTGGTTTCATTTACTCTAAACCTGTGA
TTCCTCTGAATTATTTTCATTTTAAAGAAATTGTATTTGTYMWRTRWKTMCTMYRAAYTWWKTWSWTKKW
ARRGMWAWTKYATTTGTTAAATATGTACTACAAACTTAGTAGT
Features (pLannotate 1.2.2; 24 found; start..end, strand, type, name):
    377..634     +  LTR            5' LTR (truncated): truncated 5' long terminal repeat (LTR) from HIV-1
    681..806     +  misc_feature   HIV-1 Ψ: packaging signal of human immunodeficiency virus type 1
    790..1128    +  CDS            HIV-1 gag (fragment): gag protein from human immunodeficiency virus 1; gag
   1303..1536    +  misc_feature   RRE: The Rev response element (RRE) of HIV-1 allows for Rev-dependent mRNA export from the nucleus to the cytoplasm.
   1913..2013    +  CDS            Rev (fragment): human immunodeficiency virus 1 (HIV-1) Rev protein; rev; enhances nuclear export of unspliced and incompletely spliced viral mRNAs
   2028..2143    +  misc_feature   cPPT/CTS: central polypurine tract and central termination sequence of HIV-1 (lacking the first T)
   2201..2504    +  enhancer       CMV enhancer: human cytomegalovirus immediate early enhancer
   2505..2708    +  promoter       CMV promoter: human cytomegalovirus (CMV) immediate early promoter
   2793..2861    +  misc_feature   MCS (fragment): multiple cloning site
   2867..4108    +  CDS            TARDBP: TADBP_HUMAN - Also known as TDP43. Experimental evidence at protein level: Swiss-Prot protein existence level 1. RNA-binding protein that is involved in various steps of RNA biogenesis and processing (PubMed:23519609). Preferentially binds, via its two RNA recognition motifs RRM1 and RRM2, to GU-repeats on RNA molecules predominantly localized within long introns and in the 3'UTR of mRNAs (PubMed:23519609, PubMed:24240615, PubMed:24464995). In turn, regulates the splicing of many non-coding and protein-coding RNAs including proteins involved in neuronal survival, as well as mRNAs that encode p
   4141..4640    +  promoter       PGK promoter: mouse phosphoglycerate kinase 1 promoter
   4661..5260    +  CDS            PuroR: puromycin N-acetyltransferase; pac from Streptomyces alboniger; confers resistance to puromycin
   5274..5862    +  misc_feature   WPRE: woodchuck hepatitis virus posttranscriptional regulatory element
   5879..6397    +  CDS            nef (fragment): NEF_HV1BR - Experimental evidence at protein level: Swiss-Prot protein existence level 1. Extracellular Nef protein targets CD4(+) T-lymphocytes for apoptosis by interacting with CXCR4 surface receptors (PubMed:14990729). From Human immunodeficiency virus type 1 group M subtype B (isolate BRU/LAI) (HIV-1).
   6445..6702    +  LTR            5' LTR (truncated): truncated 5' long terminal repeat (LTR) from HIV-1
   6855..6871    -  protein_bind   lac operator: The lac repressor binds to the lac operator to inhibit transcription in E. coli. This inhibition can be relieved by adding lactose or isopropyl-β-D-thiogalactopyranoside (IPTG). lac repressor encoded by lacI
   6879..6909    -  promoter       lac promoter: promoter for the E. coli lac operon
   6924..6945    -  protein_bind   CAP binding site: CAP binding activates transcription in the presence of cAMP. E. coli catabolite activator protein
   6958..7050    -  CDS            lacI (fragment): lac repressor; lacI; The lac repressor binds to the lac operator to inhibit transcription in E. coli. This inhibition can be relieved by adding lactose or isopropyl-β-D-thiogalactopyranoside (IPTG).
   7233..7821    -  rep_origin     ori: high-copy-number ColE1/pMB1/pBR322/pUC origin of replication
   7992..8852    -  CDS            AmpR: β-lactamase; bla; confers resistance to ampicillin, carbenicillin, and related antibiotics
   8853..8957    -  promoter       AmpR promoter: bla
   9005..9139    +  polyA_signal   SV40 poly(A) signal: SV40 polyadenylation signal
   9353..329     +  CDS            nef (fragment) (across the origin): NEF_HV1BR - Experimental evidence at protein level: Swiss-Prot protein existence level 1. Extracellular Nef protein targets CD4(+) T-lymphocytes for apoptosis by interacting with CXCR4 surface receptors (PubMed:14990729). From Human immunodeficiency virus type 1 group M subtype B (isolate BRU/LAI) (HIV-1).
