[The description below was written by a language model from this plasmid's Addgene catalogue record and pLannotate feature annotations shown in this document.]
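Description:
pLVX-Puro-TDP-43-A315T is an HIV-1-based lentiviral transfer plasmid built on the Clontech pLVX-Puro backbone for expressing a disease-associated mutant of human TDP-43 (TARDBP) in mammalian cells. It is maintained in E. coli through a high-copy ColE1/pUC-type origin and an ampicillin resistance gene. The record lists a recombination-reduced growth strain, as is common for plasmids carrying repeated LTR sequences. The sequenced plasmid is about 9.4 kb.

Between the two annotated HIV-1 LTRs lie the standard cis-acting elements for vector production and transduction. These are the Ψ packaging signal with an adjoining gag fragment, the Rev response element for nuclear export of the unspliced vector RNA, and the cPPT/CTS, which aids nuclear import of the reverse-transcribed genome. The nef fragments annotated next to each LTR are residual viral sequence rather than functional genes.

The payload is a human TARDBP open reading frame carrying the alanine-315-to-threonine substitution, inserted by Gibson assembly at the multiple cloning site downstream of the CMV immediate-early enhancer and promoter. No epitope tag or fluorescent reporter is annotated. The catalogue gives the insert as 1,215 bp, whereas the annotated coding feature spans slightly more. A separate mouse PGK promoter drives puromycin N-acetyltransferase, so transduced cells can be selected with puromycin. A WPRE upstream of the 3' LTR enhances transcript stability and expression.

The construct is intended for packaging into lentiviral particles, with helper functions supplied in trans, to give stable expression of the A315T mutant. The associated study examined how TDP-43 contributes to cell and organelle homeostasis.
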