Addgene plasmid #133755: pLVX-Puro-TDP-43-A315T
Purpose: Lentiviral expression of human TDP-43 A315T disease mutant in mammalian cells.
Depositing lab: Shawn Ferguson. Depositing organization: Yale University. Publication: Pleiotropic requirements for human TDP-43 in the regulation of cell and organelle homeostasis. Roczniak-Ferguson A, Ferguson SM. Life Sci Alliance. 2019 Sep 16;2(5). pii: 2/5/e201900358. doi: 10.26508/lsa.201900358. Print 2019 Oct. PubMed 31527135.
Backbone
  Vector backbone: plvx-puro
  Backbone manufacturer: Clontech
  Vector type: Mammalian Expression, Lentiviral
  Selectable markers: Puromycin
Growth in bacteria
  Bacterial resistance: Ampicillin, 100 μg/mL
  Growth temperature: 37°C
  Growth strain: NEB Stable
  Copy number: Unknown
Gene/Insert
  Gene/Insert name: TARDBP (alt name: TDP-43)
  Species: H. sapiens (human)
  Insert size (bp): 1215
  Mutation: Changed alanine 315 to threonine
  GenBank ID: nm_007375 23435
  Entrez Gene: TARDBP (a.k.a. ALS10, TDP-43)
  Promoter: CMV
  Cloning method: Gibson Cloning
  Sequencing primers: 5′ ggcgtgtacggtgggagg; 3′ gcatgctccagactgccttgg
Terms and licenses: Academic/Nonprofit Terms; Industry Terms: Not Available to Industry
Depositor comments: Please visit https://www.biorxiv.org/content/10.1101/560144v1 for bioRxiv preprint.
How to cite: pLVX-Puro-TDP-43-A315T was a gift from Shawn Ferguson (Addgene plasmid # 133755 ; http://n2t.net/addgene:133755 ; RRID:Addgene_133755)
